Addgene plasmid #64673: pEGFP-RNF8-C-terminus
Purpose: expresses only C terminus of RNF8, amino acids 402-485
Depositing lab: Marianne Farnebo. Depositing organization: Karolinska Institutet. Publication: The scaffold protein WRAP53beta orchestrates the ubiquitin response critical for DNA double-strand break repair. Henriksson S, Rassoolzadeh H, Hedstrom E, Coucoravas C, Julner A, Goldstein M, Imreh G, Zhivotovsky B, Kastan MB, Helleday T, Farnebo M. Genes Dev. 2014 Dec 15;28(24):2726-38. doi: 10.1101/gad.246546.114. PubMed 25512560.
Backbone
  Vector backbone: pEGFP-C1
  Backbone manufacturer: Clontech
  Backbone size w/o insert (bp): 4700
  Total vector size (bp): 4955
  Vector type: Mammalian Expression
Growth in bacteria
  Bacterial resistance: Kanamycin, 50 μg/mL
  Growth temperature: 37°C
  Growth strain: DH5alpha
  Copy number: High Copy
Gene/Insert
  Gene/Insert name: Ring finger protein 8 (alt name: RNF8/C-terminus amino acids 402-485)
  Species: H. sapiens (human)
  Insert size (bp): 255
  Mutation: containing only C-terminus amino acids 402 to 485
  GenBank ID: NM_003958.3
  Entrez Gene: RNF8 (a.k.a. hRNF8)
  Promoter: CMV
  Tag / fusion protein: GFP (N terminal on backbone)
  Cloning method: Restriction Enzyme; 5′ cloning site EcoR1 (not destroyed); 3′ cloning site KpnI (not destroyed)
  Sequencing primers: 5′ pEGFPC1-for 5´-GATCACTCTCGGCATGGAC-3´; 3′ pEGFPC1-rev 5´-CATTTTATGTTTCAGGTTCAGGG-3’
Terms and licenses: Academic/Nonprofit Terms; Industry Terms: Not Available to Industry
How to cite: pEGFP-RNF8-C-terminus was a gift from Marianne Farnebo (Addgene plasmid # 64673 ; http://n2t.net/addgene:64673 ; RRID:Addgene_64673)
