[The description below was written by a language model from this plasmid's Addgene catalogue record.]
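Description:
pEGFP-RNF8-C-terminus is a mammalian expression plasmid built on the Clontech pEGFP-C1 backbone, with a total size of about 4.96 kb. It is propagated in E. coli as a high-copy plasmid under kanamycin selection. No feature table accompanies the record, so other backbone elements such as the replication origin, polyadenylation signal or any mammalian selection cassette are not individually documented here.

The payload is a 255 bp fragment of human RNF8 (ring finger protein 8) encoding only the C-terminal residues 402 to 485, inserted between the EcoRI and KpnI sites of the multiple cloning site, both of which were preserved. Because pEGFP-C1 places the cloning site downstream of the EGFP coding sequence, the fragment is expressed as a fusion with GFP at its N terminus, driven by the CMV promoter for strong constitutive transcription in transfected mammalian cells. The GFP moiety allows the truncated protein to be followed by fluorescence microscopy or detected and pulled down with anti-GFP reagents.

RNF8 is an E3 ubiquitin ligase involved in the ubiquitin signalling response at DNA double-strand breaks, and the C-terminal portion of the protein is generally known to contain its RING finger domain, although the record does not itself annotate the domain. The construct was deposited in connection with a study of how the scaffold protein WRAP53β organises this ubiquitin response during double-strand break repair. As an isolated-region construct, it is suited to domain-mapping work, such as testing which part of RNF8 mediates a given protein interaction or localisation, though the record does not spell out the specific experiments.
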