>Addgene plasmid #64673 | pEGFP-RNF8-C-terminus | depositor partial sequence | sequence record 109074 | N-terminus of RNF8, amino acids 402-485
CAATGTATTATTTGTTCAGAATACTTCATTGAGGCTGTCACCTTGAACTGTGCCCACAGTTTCTGCTCCT
ACTGTATCAATGAATGGATGAAGCGGAAGATAGAATGCCCCATTTGTCGGAAGGACATTAAGTCCAAAAC
GTACTCTTTGGTTCTGGACAATTGCATTAATAAGATGGTAAATAATCTGAGCTCAGAAGTGAAAGAACGA
CGAATTGTTCTCATTAGGGAACGAAAAGCAAAGAGATTGTTCTGA
