>Addgene plasmid #64673 | pEGFP-RNF8-C-terminus | addgene partial sequence | sequence record 112981 | EGFP-C 5'-CATGGTCCTGCTGGAGTTCGTG-3'
AGTCCGGACTCAGATCTCGAGCTCAAGCTTCGAATTCTCAATGTATTATTTGTTCAGAATACTTCATTGA
GGCTGTCACCTTGAACTGTGCCCACAGTTTCTGCTCCTACTGTATCAATGAATGGATGAAGCGGAAGATA
GAATGCCCCATTTGTCGGAAGGACATTAAGTCCAAAACGTACTCTTTGGTTCTGGACAATTGCATTAATA
AGATGGTAAATAATCTGAGCTCAGAAGTGAAAGAACGACGAATTGTTCTCATTAGGGAACGAAAAGCAAA
GAGATTGTTCTGAGGTACCGCGGGCCCGGGATCCACCGGATCTAGATAACTGATCATAATCAGCCATACC
ACATTTGTAGAGGTTTTACTTGCTTTAAAAAACCTCCCACACCTCCCCCTGAACCTGAAACATAAAATGA
ATGCAATTGTTGTTGTTAACTTGTTTATTGCAGCTTATAATGGTTACAAATAAAGCAATAGCATCACAAA
TTTCACAAATAAAGCATTTTTTTCACTGCATTCTAGTTGTGGTTTGTCCAAACTCATCAATGTATCTTAA
CGCGTAAATTGTAAGCGTTAATATTTTGTTAAAATTCGCGTTAAATTTTTGTTAAATCAGCTCATTTTTT
AACCAATAGGCCGAAATCGGCAAAATCCCTTATAAATCAAAAGAATAGACCGAGATAGGGTTGAGTGTTG
TTCCAGTTTGGAACAAGAGTCCACTATTAAAGAACGTGGACTCCAACGTCAA
