>Addgene plasmid #64673 | pEGFP-RNF8-C-terminus | addgene partial sequence | sequence record 113739 | SV40pA-R 5'-GAAATTTGTGATGCTATTGC-3'
ACAACAACAATTGCATTCATTTTATGTTTCAGGTTCAGGGGGAGGTGTGGGAGGTTTTTTAAAGCAAGTA
AAACCTCTACAAATGTGGTATGGCTGATTATGATCAGTTATCTAGATCCGGTGGATCCCGGGCCCGCGGT
ACCTCAGAACAATCTCTTTGCTTTTCGTTCCCTAATGAGAACAATTCGTCGTTCTTTCACTTCTGAGCTC
AGATTATTTACCATCTTATTAATGCAATTGTCCAGAACCAAAGAGTACGTTTTGGACTTAATGTCCTTCC
GACAAATGGGGCATTCTATCTTCCGCTTCATCCATTCATTGATACAGTAGGAGCAGAAACTGTGGGCACA
GTTCAAGGTGACAGCCTCAATGAAGTATTCTGAACAAATAATACATTGAGAATTCGAAGCTTGAGCTCGA
GATCTGAGTCCGGACTTGTACAGCTCGTCCATGCCGAGAGTGATCCCGGCGGCGGTCACGAACTCCAGCA
GGACCATGTGATCGCGCTTCTCGTTGGGGTCTTTGCTCAGGGCGGACTGGGTGCTCAGGTAGTGGTTGTC
GGGCAGCAGCACGGGGCCGTCGCCGATGGGGGTGTTCTGCTGGTAGTGGTCGGCGAGCTGCACGCTGCCG
TCCTCGATGTTGTGGCGGATCTTGAAGTTCACCTTGATGCCGTTCTTCTGCTTGTCGGCCATGATATAGA
CGTTGTGGCTGTTGTAGTTGTACTCCAGCTTGTGCCCCAGGATGTTGCCGTCCTCCTTGAAGTCGATGCC
CTTCAGCTCGATGCGGTTCACCAGGGTGTCGCCCTCGAACTTCACCTCGGCGCGGGTCTTGTAGTTGCCG
TCGTCCTTGA
